Addgene plasmid #1211: pCUP1-NMGR
Depositing lab: Susan Lindquist. Depositing organization: Whitehead Institute for Biomedical Research. Publication: Creating a protein-based element of inheritance. Li L, Lindquist S. Science 2000 Jan 28;287(5453):661-4. 10.1126/science.287.5453.661 PubMed 10650001.
Backbone
  Vector backbone: pRS316
  Backbone size w/o insert (bp): 4847
  Vector type: Yeast Expression
Growth in bacteria
  Bacterial resistance: Ampicillin, 100 μg/mL
  Growth temperature: 37°C
  Growth strain: DH5alpha
  Copy number: High Copy
Gene/Insert
  Gene/Insert name: sup35 NM domain fused with GR (alt names: Yeast Sup35; Rat glucocorticoid receptor)
  Species: R. norvegicus (rat), S. cerevisiae (budding yeast)
  Insert size (bp): 3604
  GenBank ID: AY553990
  Entrez Gene: SUP35 (a.k.a. YDR172W, GST1, PNM2, SAL3, SUF12, SUP2, SUP36); Nr3c1 (a.k.a. GR, Gcr, Grl)
  Tag / fusion protein: GR (C terminal on insert)
  Cloning method: Restriction Enzyme; 5′ cloning site GR cloned into SacII (5')/SacI site of Lindquist vector 6442 (not destroyed); 3′ cloning site GR in SacII/SacI (3')of Lindquist vector 6442 (not destroyed)
  Sequencing primers: 5′ n/a
Resource information
  A portion of this plasmid was derived from a plasmid made by: see comments
Terms and licenses: Academic/Nonprofit Terms; Industry Terms: Not Available to Industry
Depositor comments: Derived from plasmids from the following reference: Picard D, Khurseed B, Garabedian MJ, Fortin MG, Lindquist S, Yamamoto KR. Reduced levels of hsp90 compromise steroid receptor action in vivo. Nature (1990), 348 (6297): 166-8.
How to cite: pCUP1-NMGR was a gift from Susan Lindquist (Addgene plasmid # 1211 ; http://n2t.net/addgene:1211 ; RRID:Addgene_1211)
