[The description below was written by a language model from this plasmid's Addgene catalogue record and pLannotate feature annotations shown in this document.]
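Description:
pCUP1-NMGR is a yeast expression plasmid built on the pRS316 shuttle backbone, a centromeric vector that replicates in Saccharomyces cerevisiae through a CEN6/ARS element and is therefore maintained at low, stable copy number in yeast. Selection in yeast relies on the URA3 marker under its own promoter, which complements uracil auxotrophy and can be counterselected with 5-fluoroorotic acid. In E. coli the plasmid is propagated from a high-copy ColE1/pUC-type origin with ampicillin resistance (AmpR, β-lactamase). The backbone also retains an f1 phage origin, remnants of the pBluescript-style lacZα/multiple cloning site region, and flanking T7 and T3 promoters.

The payload is a fusion gene driven by the copper-inducible S. cerevisiae CUP1 metallothionein promoter. The annotated coding region begins with a fragment of SUP35, which the record identifies as the NM domain of this yeast translation termination factor. It continues into the rat glucocorticoid receptor (Nr3c1, GR), placed at the C terminus of the fusion. The NM portion of Sup35 is the prion-determining and middle region associated with the [PSI+] state, so joining it to GR replaces the normal translation termination domain with an unrelated transcription factor. The GR sequence was derived from earlier plasmids used to study steroid receptor action in yeast. No yeast transcription terminator is annotated downstream of the fusion.

The associated publication concerns creating a protein-based element of inheritance. This fits use of the plasmid to express NM-GR at copper-adjustable levels and test whether the prion domain can confer heritable changes in GR activity.
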