Features (pLannotate 1.2.2; 21 found; start..end, strand, type, name):
    137..186     +  misc_feature   bom (fragment): basis of mobility region from pBR322
    201..416     +  promoter       URA3 promoter: S. cerevisiae URA3
    417..1220    +  CDS            URA3: orotidine-5'-phosphate decarboxylase, required for uracil biosynthesis; S. cerevisiae URA3; yeast auxotrophic marker, counterselectable with 5-fluoroorotic acid (5-FOA)
   1299..1350    +  misc_feature   bom (fragment): basis of mobility region from pBR322
   1351..1806    -  rep_origin     f1 ori (sequence partly withheld): f1 bacteriophage origin of replication; arrow indicates direction of (+) strand synthesis
   1814..1971    -  CDS            lacZα (fragment): LacZα fragment of β-galactosidase; lacZ fragment
   1974..1992    +  promoter       T7 promoter: promoter for bacteriophage T7 RNA polymerase
   2010..4394    -  CDS            Nr3c1: GCR_RAT - Also known as Grl. Experimental evidence at protein level: Swiss-Prot protein existence level 1. [Isoform A]: Has transcriptional activation and repression activity. Mediates glucocorticoid-induced apoptosis. Promotes accurate chromosome segregation during mitosis. May act as a tumor suppressor. May play a negative role in adipogenesis through the regulation of lipolytic and antilipogenic gene expression. From Rattus norvegicus (Rat).
   4401..5159    -  CDS            SUP35 (fragment): ERF3_YEAST - Also known as GST1, PNM2, SAL3, SUF12, SUP2. Experimental evidence at protein level: Swiss-Prot protein existence level 1. Involved in translation termination. Stimulates the activity of ERF1. Binds guanine nucleotides. Recruited by polyadenylate-binding protein PAB1 to poly(A)-tails of mRNAs. Interaction with PAB1 is also required for regulation of normal mRNA decay through translation termination-coupled poly(A) shortening. From Saccharomyces cerevisiae (strain ATCC 204508 / S288c) (Baker's yeast).
   5213..5447    -  promoter       CUP1 promoter: S. cerevisiae CUP1; inducible metallothionein promoter, regulated by Cu2+
   5610..5664    +  misc_feature   MCS (fragment): pBluescript multiple cloning site
   5677..5695    -  promoter       T3 promoter: promoter for bacteriophage T3 RNA polymerase
   5740..5756    -  protein_bind   lac operator: The lac repressor binds to the lac operator to inhibit transcription in E. coli. This inhibition can be relieved by adding lactose or isopropyl-β-D-thiogalactopyranoside (IPTG). lac repressor encoded by lacI
   5764..5794    -  promoter       lac promoter: promoter for the E. coli lac operon
   5809..5830    -  protein_bind   CAP binding site: CAP binding activates transcription in the presence of cAMP. E. coli catabolite activator protein
   5843..5935    -  CDS            lacI (fragment): lac repressor; lacI; The lac repressor binds to the lac operator to inhibit transcription in E. coli. This inhibition can be relieved by adding lactose or isopropyl-β-D-thiogalactopyranoside (IPTG).
   6118..6706    -  rep_origin     ori: high-copy-number ColE1/pMB1/pBR322/pUC origin of replication
   6877..7737    -  CDS            AmpR: β-lactamase; bla; confers resistance to ampicillin, carbenicillin, and related antibiotics
   7738..7842    -  promoter       AmpR promoter: bla
   7879..8382    +  misc_feature   CEN/ARS: S. cerevisiae CEN6 centromere fused to an autonomously replicating sequence
   8451..35      +  CDS            rop (fragment) (across the origin): Rop protein, which maintains plasmids at low copy number; rop
>Addgene plasmid #1211 | pCUP1-NMGR | depositor full sequence | sequence record 3 | Author sequence
TCGCGCGTTTCGGTGATGACGGTGAAAACCTCTGACACATGCAGCTCCCGGAGACGGTCACAGCTTGTCT
GTAAGCGGATGCCGGGAGCAGACAAGCCCGTCAGGGCGCGTCAGCGGGTGTTGGCGGGTGTCGGGGCTGG
CTTAACTATGCGGCATCAGAGCAGATTGTACTGAGAGTGCACCATACCACAGCTTTTCAATTCAATTCAT
CATTTTTTTTTTATTCTTTTTTTTGATTTCGGTTTCTTTGAAATTTTTTTGATTCGGTAATCTCCGAACA
GAAGGAAGAACGAAGGAAGGAGCACAGACTTAGATTGGTATATATACGCATATGTAGTGTTGAAGAAACA
TGAAATTGCCCAGTATTCTTAACCCAACTGCACAGAACAAAAACCTGCAGGAAACGAAGATAAATCATGT
CGAAAGCTACATATAAGGAACGTGCTGCTACTCATCCTAGTCCTGTTGCTGCCAAGCTATTTAATATCAT
GCACGAAAAGCAAACAAACTTGTGTGCTTCATTGGATGTTCGTACCACCAAGGAATTACTGGAGTTAGTT
GAAGCATTAGGTCCCAAAATTTGTTTACTAAAAACACATGTGGATATCTTGACTGATTTTTCCATGGAGG
GCACAGTTAAGCCGCTAAAGGCATTATCCGCCAAGTACAATTTTTTACTCTTCGAAGACAGAAAATTTGC
TGACATTGGTAATACAGTCAAATTGCAGTACTCTGCGGGTGTATACAGAATAGCAGAATGGGCAGACATT
ACGAATGCACACGGTGTGGTGGGCCCAGGTATTGTTAGCGGTTTGAAGCAGGCGGCAGAAGAAGTAACAA
AGGAACCTAGAGGCCTTTTGATGTTAGCAGAATTGTCATGCAAGGGCTCCCTATCTACTGGAGAATATAC
TAAGGGTACTGTTGACATTGCGAAGAGCGACAAAGATTTTGTTATCGGCTTTATTGCTCAAAGAGACATG
GGTGGAAGAGATGAAGGTTACGATTGGTTGATTATGACACCCGGTGTGGGTTTAGATGACAAGGGAGACG
CATTGGGTCAACAGTATAGAACCGTGGATGATGTGGTCTCTACAGGATCTGACATTATTATTGTTGGAAG
AGGACTATTTGCAAAGGGAAGGGATGCTAAGGTAGAGGGTGAACGTTACAGAAAAGCAGGCTGGGAAGCA
TATTTGAGAAGATGCGGCCAGCAAAACTAAAAAACTGTATTATAAGTAAATGCATGTATACTAAACTCAC
AAATTAGAGCTTCAATTTAATTATATCAGTTATTACCCTATGCGGTGTGAAATACCGCACAGATGCGTAA
GGAGAAAATACCGCATCAGGAAATTGTAAACGTTAATATTTTGTTAAAATTCGCGTTAAATTTTTGTTAA
ATCAGCTCATTTTTTAACCAATAGGCCGAAATCGGCAAAATCCCTTATAAATCAAAAGAATAGACCGAGA
TAGGGT
[37 nt withheld, positions 1477-1513]
AAAGAACGTGGACTCCAACGTCAAAGG
[49 nt withheld, positions 1541-1589]
T
[91 nt withheld, positions 1591-1681]
G
[124 nt withheld, positions 1683-1806]
CGCGCCATTCGCCATTCAGGCTGCGCAACTGTTGGGAAGGGCGATCGGTGCGGGCCTCTTCGCTATTACG
CCAGCTGGCGAAAGGGGGATGTGCTGCAAGGCGATTAAGTTGGGTAACGCCAGGGTTTTCCCAGTCACGA
CGTTGTAAAACGACGGCCAGTGAATTGTAATACGACTCACTATAGGGCGAATTGGAGCTCTCATTTTTGA
TGAAACAGAAGCTTTTTGATATTTCCATTTGAATATTTTGGTATCTGATTAGTGATGATTTCAGCTAACA
TCTCTGGGAATTCAATACTCATGGTCTTATCCAAAAATGTCTGGAAGCAGTAGGTAAGGAGATTCTCAAC
CACCTCATGCATGGAGTCCAGAAGCTTTGTCAGTTGGTAAAACCGTTGCCAGTTCTGACTGGAGTTCCCT
TCCCTTTTGACGATGGCTTTTCCTAGCTCTTTGATATAAGTCATTCGAATCTCATCAAATAACTCTTGGC
TCTTCAGACCTTCCTTAGGAACTGAGGAGAGAAGCAGTAAGGTTTTCATACAGAGATACTCTTCATAGGA
TACCTGCAATCTTTGTAATTCAGAGGAGACAAACAGCATGTGTTTACATTGGTCATACATGCAGGGTAGA
GACATTCTCTGCTCATTAATAATCAGATCAGGAGCAAAGCAGAGCAGGTTTCCGCTTGATTGTCTGTATG
ATCTCCAACCCAAGGCAAATGCCATGAGAAACATCCATGAGTACTGTAGCAGGGTCATTTGGTCATCGAG
GTGTAAGTTTCTCAAGCCTAGTATCGCCTTTGCCCATTTCACTGCTGCAATCACTTGACGCCCACCTAAC
ATGTTGAGTGTGGTCATAATTCTCCATGCTGAATCTGGAACAGAGCTATCATATCCTGCATACAACACCT
CGGGTTCAATCACCTCCAGCAGTGACACCAAGGTAGGGGTGAGCTGTGGTAATGCTGCAGGAACTATTGT
TTTGTTAGGATTTTCCGAAGTGTCTTGTGAGACTCCTGCAGTGGCTTGCTGAATCCCTTTGATTTTTTTC
TTTGTTTTTCGAGCTTCAAGGTTCATTCCAGCCTGAAGACATTTCCGATAGCGGCATGCTGGGCAGTTTT
TCCTTCGAATTTTATCAATGATGCAATCGTTTCTTCCAGCACAAAGGTAATTGTGCTGTCCTTCCACTGC
TCTTTTAAAGAATACTTTGCAGCTTCCACATGTCAGCACCCCGTAATGACATCCTGAAGCTTCATCGGAG
CACACCAGGCAGAGCTTGGGAGGTGGTCCCGTGGCTGCTGACGAGCTGGATGGAGGAGAGCTTACATCTG
GTCTCATTCCAGGGCTTGAGTACCCATTAGAAAACACTGACCGGCCTGGGAAGTTCAGAGCCCCCAAGGA
AGTCAGGCTGTCCTCTCCGGAGCCTTGGCACCTATTCCAGTTTTCAGAACCAACAGGAATTGGTGGAATG
ACATTAAAAACAGGCTTCTGATCCTGCTGCTGAGAAAGGGATGCTGTATTCATGTCATAGTGGTACATCT
GTCCTCCAGAGGTACTCACACCATGAACAGAAATGGCAGACATTTTATTACCAATTATATTTGTCCCAGA
AAAGCTTGCCTGACAATAAACTGGGCCCAGTTTCTCTTGCTTAATTACCCCGGGGGTGCAAAGTTCAATG
AAATCATCTTTTTCTGTTTTCACTTGGGGTAGTGCCACACTGCTGGGACTTGATAAGATTGTATCTCCAG
TATCCTTAATTTTAGGTTTAGTGTCCGGTAAAATAAGAGGCTTACAATCCTCATTCGTGTTCCCTTCGAG
AAGGAATGGATCATCTTCTCCCGCCAAAGGAGAAAGCAAGTTTTCATCTATCAACAGATCTGATCTCCAG
GGACTCTCGTTTGTGTCTTTACTTGGGGACCCAGCGGAAAACTCCAAATCCTTCAAGAGGTCAAAGGTGC
TTTGGTCTGTGGGATACAATTTCACACTGCCTCCGTTGGTGCCGGTCTGGCTTTTTCGATTTTGCTGTTC
TGAAGATGCATCCGAGTGAGTTTTGGGAAACTCCTTCTCTGTCGGGGTAGCACACCCAGTTGCAGACGTT
GAACTCTTGGGGTTCTCTGGAACGCTGGTCGACCTATTGAGGTTTGCAATGCTTTCTTCCAGAAGCCGAA
AGTCTGTTTCCCCAGAGGAAAGGCCAAGTTGGCCCTGCTGTGGGTAGCCCAAGTCATTCCCCATCACTTT
TGTTTCTGTCTCTCCCATATACAGCCCCATGGACAGTGAAACGGCTTTGGATAAGCCTGGCTGCTGCTGC
TGCTGCTGCTGCTGCTGCTGCTGCTGCTGCTGCTGCTGCTGCTGCTGTCGCTGCTGCACATTGCTTGTGG
AGCCTTTCGAGAAATCAAGGAGAATCCTCTGCTGCTTGGAATCTGCCTGAGAAGCAGCAGCCACTGAGGG
CGAAGATGCAGAAACCTTGACTGTAGCTCCTCCCCTCAGGCTTTTATAAAAGTCCATTACGCTCCCCCTC
CCTTGGCCAAGCAAACTGCCAGGGACTTCGTCTCTACCAGGGGGAGCTAAGGATTCTTTGGAGTCCATCC
GCGGATCGTTAACAACTTCGTCATCCACTTCTTCTTCCTGTTCCTTGATCAAGGCATCAGCACTGGTAAC
ATTGGCATTGTTGGTATTATGTGTTGATTCAGAGATTTTAAGGTCTTCTACCTTTGGAAGTTCCGATTTT
TCCTCCGTCTTTTCTTCAGTCTGGACTGGTTTCTCCTCCTTTTTAACTGGTTCTTCGACCTTTGTTGGCT
CTTTAGTTGGTTCTTTGGTTTCAGCAGACTTCTCTTCCTCTTTCTTATCAGATTCGGCAGGTTTTGTGCC
AACCTTCTTGGTAGCATTGGCCAACTTGATACCGGAACTGGAGACAAGCTTCAAAGTCTTCTTTGGTTTG
GGAGCGGCCTGCTTTTGTTGCTTTTGAAAGTCGTTCAAAGACATACCTTGAGACTGTGGTTGGAAACCAG
CTTGATATCCTTGCAAATTGTTATTGTAGTTGAAGTTTTTGTAATTTCCACGGCCACCTTGTGGATTGAA
TTGCTGCTGATAACCGCCTTGAGGATTGTACTGTTGATAGCCTCCTTGAGGATTATACTGTTGCTGGTAA
CCGGCGTCGGGATTGTACTGTTGATAGCCACCTTGTTGGTACCCAGAATAACCTTGGTAATTTTGGTAGT
ACCCACCTGCAGGTTGGGCTTGAGCATTGTAAGCTTGATAACCTTGGTATCTGTTGTTACCTTGTTGTTG
GTTACCGTTCTGGCTGTATTGCTGGTAGTTTTGCTGATTGTTGCCTTGGTTTGAATCCGACATGGATCCT
GATTGATTGATTGATTGTACAGTTTGTTTTTCTTAATATCTATTTCGATGACTTCTATATGATATTGCAC
TAACAAGAAGATATTATAATGCAATTGATACAAGACAAGGAGTTATTTGCTTCTCTTTTATATGATTCTG
ACAATCCATATTGCGTTGGTAGTCTTTTTTGCTGGAACGGTTCAGCGGAAAAGACGCATCGCTCTTTTTG
CTTCTAGAAGAAATGCCAGCAAAAGAATCTCTTGACAGTGACTGACAGCAAAAATGTCTTTTTCTAACTA
GTAACAAGGCTAAGATATCAGCCTGAAATAAAGGGTGGTGAAGTAATAATTAAATCATCCGTATAAACCT
ATACACATATATGAGGAAAAATAATACAAAAGTGTTTTAAATACAGATACATACATGAACATATGCACGT
ATAGCGCCCAAATGTCGGTAATGGGAATTCGATATCAAGCTTATCGATACCGTCGACCTCGAGGGGGGGC
CCGGTACCCAGCTTTTGTTCCCTTTAGTGAGGGTTAATTCCGAGCTTGGCGTAATCATGGTCATAGCTGT
TTCCTGTGTGAAATTGTTATCCGCTCACAATTCCACACAACATACGAGCCGGAAGCATAAAGTGTAAAGC
CTGGGGTGCCTAATGAGTGAGGTAACTCACATTAATTGCGTTGCGCTCACTGCCCGCTTTCCAGTCGGGA
AACCTGTCGTGCCAGCTGCATTAATGAATCGGCCAACGCGCGGGGAGAGGCGGTTTGCGTATTGGGCGCT
CTTCCGCTTCCTCGCTCACTGACTCGCTGCGCTCGGTCGTTCGGCTGCGGCGAGCGGTATCAGCTCACTC
AAAGGCGGTAATACGGTTATCCACAGAATCAGGGGATAACGCAGGAAAGAACATGTGAGCAAAAGGCCAG
CAAAAGGCCAGGAACCGTAAAAAGGCCGCGTTGCTGGCGTTTTTCCATAGGCTCCGCCCCCCTGACGAGC
ATCACAAAAATCGACGCTCAAGTCAGAGGTGGCGAAACCCGACAGGACTATAAAGATACCAGGCGTTTCC
CCCTGGAAGCTCCCTCGTGCGCTCTCCTGTTCCGACCCTGCCGCTTACCGGATACCTGTCCGCCTTTCTC
CCTTCGGGAAGCGTGGCGCTTTCTCATAGCTCACGCTGTAGGTATCTCAGTTCGGTGTAGGTCGTTCGCT
CCAAGCTGGGCTGTGTGCACGAACCCCCCGTTCAGCCCGACCGCTGCGCCTTATCCGGTAACTATCGTCT
TGAGTCCAACCCGGTAAGACACGACTTATCGCCACTGGCAGCAGCCACTGGTAACAGGATTAGCAGAGCG
AGGTATGTAGGCGGTGCTACAGAGTTCTTGAAGTGGTGGCCTAACTACGGCTACACTAGAAGGACAGTAT
TTGGTATCTGCGCTCTGCTGAAGCCAGTTACCTTCGGAAAAAGAGTTGGTAGCTCTTGATCCGGCAAACA
AACCACCGCTGGTAGCGGTGGTTTTTTTGTTTGCAAGCAGCAGATTACGCGCAGAAAAAAAGGATCTCAA
GAAGATCCTTTGATCTTTTCTACGGGGTCTGACGCTCAGTGGAACGAAAACTCACGTTAAGGGATTTTGG
TCATGAGATTATCAAAAAGGATCTTCACCTAGATCCTTTTAAATTAAAAATGAAGTTTTAAATCAATCTA
AAGTATATATGAGTAAACTTGGTCTGACAGTTACCAATGCTTAATCAGTGAGGCACCTATCTCAGCGATC
TGTCTATTTCGTTCATCCATAGTTGCCTGACTCCCCGTCGTGTAGATAACTACGATACGGGAGGGCTTAC
CATCTGGCCCCAGTGCTGCAATGATACCGCGAGACCCACGCTCACCGGCTCCAGATTTATCAGCAATAAA
CCAGCCAGCCGGAAGGGCCGAGCGCAGAAGTGGTCCTGCAACTTTATCCGCCTCCATCCAGTCTATTAAT
TGTTGCCGGGAAGCTAGAGTAAGTAGTTCGCCAGTTAATAGTTTGCGCAACGTTGTTGCCATTGCTACAG
GCATCGTGGTGTCACGCTCGTCGTTTGGTATGGCTTCATTCAGCTCCGGTTCCCAACGATCAAGGCGAGT
TACATGATCCCCCATGTTGTGCAAAAAAGCGGTTAGCTCCTTCGGTCCTCCGATCGTTGTCAGAAGTAAG
TTGGCCGCAGTGTTATCACTCATGGTTATGGCAGCACTGCATAATTCTCTTACTGTCATGCCATCCGTAA
GATGCTTTTCTGTGACTGGTGAGTACTCAACCAAGTCATTCTGAGAATAGTGTATGCGGCGACCGAGTTG
CTCTTGCCCGGCGTCAATACGGGATAATACCGCGCCACATAGCAGAACTTTAAAAGTGCTCATCATTGGA
AAACGTTCTTCGGGGCGAAAACTCTCAAGGATCTTACCGCTGTTGAGATCCAGTTCGATGTAACCCACTC
GTGCACCCAACTGATCTTCAGCATCTTTTACTTTCACCAGCGTTTCTGGGTGAGCAAAAACAGGAAGGCA
AAATGCCGCAAAAAAGGGAATAAGGGCGACACGGAAATGTTGAATACTCATACTCTTCCTTTTTCAATAT
TATTGAAGCATTTATCAGGGTTATTGTCTCATGAGCGGATACATATTTGAATGTATTTAGAAAAATAAAC
AAATAGGGGTTCCGCGCACATTTCCCCGAAAAGTGCCACCTGGGTCCTTTTCATCACGTGCTATAAAAAT
AATTATAATTTAAATTTTTTAATATAAATATATAAATTAAAAATAGAAAGTAAAAAAAGAAATTAAAGAA
AAAATAGTTTTTGTTTTCCGAAGATGTAAAAGACTCTAGGGGGATCGCCAACAAATACTACCTTTTATCT
TGCTCTTCCTGCTCTCAGGTATTAATGCCGAATTGTTTCATCTTGTCTGTGTAGAAGACCACACACGAAA
ATCCTGTGATTTTACATTTTACTTATCGTTAATCGAATGTATATCTATTTAATCTGCTTTTCTTGTCTAA
TAAATATATATGTAAAGTACGCTTTTTGTTGAAATTTTTTAAACCTTTGTTTATTTTTTTTTCTTCATTC
CGTAACTCTTCTACCTTCTTTATTTACTTTCTAAAATCCAAATACAAAACATAAAAATAAATAAACACAG
AGTAAATTCCCAAATTATTCCATCATTAAAAGATACGAGGCGCGTGTAAGTTACAGGCAAGCGATCCGTC
CTAAGAAACCATTATTATCATGACATTAACCTATAAAAATAGGCGTATCACGAGGCCCTTTCGTC
