>Addgene plasmid #1211 | pCUP1-NMGR | addgene partial sequence | sequence record 50978 | T7 5'-TAATACGACTCACTATAGGG-3'
TAACATCTCTGGGAATTCAATACTCATGGTCTTATCCAAAAATGTCTGGAAGCAGTAGGTAAGGAGATTC
TCAACCACCTCATGCATGGAGTCCAGAAGCTTTGTCAGTTGGTAAAACCGTTGCCAGTTCTGACTGGAGT
TCCCTTCCCTTTTGACGATGGCTTTTCCTAGCTCTTTGATATAAGTCATTCGAATCTCATCAAATAACTC
TTGGCTCTTCAGACCTTCCTTAGGAACTGAGGAGAGAAGCAGTAAGGTTTTCATACAGAGATACTCTTCA
TAGGATACCTGCAATCTTTGTAATTCAGAGGAGACAAACAGCATGTGTTTACATTGGTCATACATGCAGG
GTAGAGACATTCTCTGCTCATTAATAATCAGATCAGGAGCAAAGCAGAGCAGGTTTCCACTTGATTGTCT
GTATGATCTCCAACCCAGGGCAAATGCCATGAGAAACATCCATGAGTACTGTAGCAGGGTCATTTGGTCA
TCCAGGTGTAAGTTTCTGAAGCCTGGTATCGCCTTTGCCCATTTCACTGCTGCAATCACTTGACGCCCAC
CTAACATGTTGAGTGTGGTCATAATTCTCCATGCTGAATCTGGAACAGAGCTATCATATCCTGCATACAA
CACCTCGGGTTCAATCACCTCCAGCAGTGACACCAAGGTAGGGGTGAGCTGTGGTAATGCTGCAGGAACT
ATTGTTTTGTTAGGATTTTCCGAAGTGTCTTGTGAGACTCCTGCAGTGGCTTGCTGAATCCCTTTGATTT
TTTTCTTTGTTT
